>Addgene plasmid #238326 | pBB3-ScVip1-536-1107-K817S-D819A-S821A | addgene full sequence | sequence record 475909 | Addgene NGS Result
GTGAGCAAGGGCGAGGAGCTGTTCACCGGGGTGGTGCCCATCCTGGTCGAGCTGGACGGCGACGTAAACG
GCCACAAGTTCAGCGTGTCCGGCGAGGGCGAGGGCGATGCCACCTACGGCAAGCTGACCCTGAAGTTCAT
CTGCACCACCGGCAAGCTGCCCGTGCCCTGGCCCACCCTCGTGACCACCTTCGGCTACGGCCTGCAGTGC
TTCGCCCGCTACCCCGACCACATGAAGCAGCACGACTTCTTCAAGTCCGCCATGCCCGAAGGCTACGTCC
AGGAGCGCACCATCTTCTTCAAGGACGACGGCAACTACAAGACCCGCGCCGAGGTGAAGTTCGAGGGCGA
CACCCTGGTGAACCGCATCGAGCTGAAGGGTATCGACTTCAAGGAGGACGGCAACATCCTGGGGCACAAG
CTGGAGTACAACTACAACAGCCACAACGTCTATATCATGGCCGACAAGCAGAAGAACGGCATCAAGGTGA
ACTTCAAGATCCGCCACAACATCGAGGACGGCAGCGTGCAGCTCGCCGACCACTACCAGCAGAACACCCC
CATCGGCGACGGCCCCGTGCTGCTGCCCGACAACCACTACCTGAGCTACCAGTCCGCCCTGAGCAAAGAC
CCCAACGAGAAGCGCGATCACATGGTCCTGCTGGAGTTCGTGACCGCCGCCGGGATCACTCTCGGCATGG
ACGAGCTGTACAAGTAGGATCGAATCGGAGCATGCGGTACCGGGAGATGGGGGAGGCTAACTGAAACACG
GAAGGAGACAATACCGGAAGGAACCCGCGCTATGACGGCAATAAAAAGACAGAATAAAACGCACGGGTGT
TGGGTCGTTTGTTCATAAACGCGGGGTTCGGTCCCAGGGCTGGCACTCTGTCGATACCCCACCGAGACCC
CATTGGGACCAATACGCCCGCGTTTCTTCCTTTTCCCCACCCCAACCCCCAAGTTCGGGTGAAGGCCCAG
GGCTCGCAGCCAACGTCGGGGCGGCAAGCCCTGCCATAGCCACTACGGGTACGTTTAAACCTTCCGGAGT
AGGTCGCGAATCGATACTAGTGTTTAAACTCGCTACCTTAGGACCGTTATAGTTACAGATAACTTCGTAT
AATGTATGCTATACGAAGTTATGGCGACTTCGCTGCTGCCCAAGGTTGCCGGGTGACGCACACCGTGGAA
ACGGATGAAGGCACGAACCCAGTTGACATAAGCCTGTTCGGTTCGTAAACTGTAATGCAAGTAGCGTATG
CGCTCACGCAACTGGTCCAGAACCTTGACCGAACGCAGCGGTGGTAACGGCGCAGTGGCGGTTTTCATGG
CTTGTTATGACTGTTTTTTTGTACAGTCTATGCCTCGGGCATCCAAGCAGCAAGCGCGTTACGCCGTGGG
TCGATGTTTGATGTTATGGAGCAGCAACGATGTTACGCAGCAGCAACGATGTTACGCAGCAGGGCAGTCG
CCCTAAAACAAAGTTAGGTGGCTCAAGTATGGGCATCATTCGCACATGTAGGCTCGGCCCTGACCAAGTC
AAATCCATGCGGGCTGCTCTTGATCTTTTCGGTCGTGAGTTCGGAGACGTAGCCACCTACTCCCAACATC
AGCCGGACTCCGATTACCTCGGGAACTTGCTCCGTAGTAAGACATTCATCGCGCTTGCTGCCTTCGACCA
AGAAGCGGTTGTTGGCGCTCTCGCGGCTTACGTTCTGCCCAAGTTTGAGCAGCCGCGTAGTGAGATCTAT
ATCTATGATCTCGCAGTCTCCGGCGAGCACCGGAGGCAGGGCATTGCCACCGCGCTCATCAATCTCCTCA
AGCATGAGGCCAACGCGCTTGGTGCTTATGTGATCTACGTGCAAGCAGATTACGGTGACGATCCCGCAGT
GGCTCTCTATACAAAGTTGGGCATACGGGAAGAAGTGATGCACTTTGATATCGACCCAAGTACCGCCACC
TAACAATTCGTTCAAGCCGAGATCGGCTTCCCGGCCGCGGAGTTGTTCGGTAAATTGTCACAACGCCGCG
AATATAGTCTTTACATGCCCTTGGCCACGCCCCTCTTTAATACGACGGGCAATTTGCACTTCAGAAAATG
AAGAGTTTGCTTTAGCCATAACAAAAGTCCAGTATGCTTTTTCACAGCATAACTGGACTGATTTCAGTTT
ACAACTATTCTGTCTAGTTTAAGACTTTATTGTCATAGTTTAGATCTATTTTGTTCAGTTTAAGACTTTA
TTGTCCGCCCACACCCGCTTACGCAGGGCATCTGCGCATCCACAGGAAGAGCGACCCAAGTCAATCAGGG
GATAACGCAGGAAAGAACATGTGAGCAAAAGGCCAGCAAAAGGCCAGGAACCGTAAAAAGGCCGCGTTGC
TGGCGTTTTTCCATAGGCTCCGCCCCCCTGACGAGCATCACAAAAATCGACGCTCAAGTCAGAGGTGGCG
AAACCCGACAGGACTATAAAGATACCAGGCGTTTCCCCCTGGAAGCTCCCTCGTGCGCTCTCCTGTTCCG
ACCCTGCCGCTTACCGGATACCTGTCCGCCTTTCTCCCTTCGGGAAGCGTGGCGCTTTCTCATAGCTCAC
GCTGTAGGTATCTCAGTTCGGTGTAGGTCGTTCGCTCCAAGCTGGGCTGTGTGCACGAACCCCCCGTTCA
GCCCGACCGCTGCGCCTTATCCGGTAACTATCGTCTTGAGTCCAACCCGGTAAGACACGACTTATCGCCA
CTGGCAGCAGCCACTGGTAACAGGATTAGCAGAGCGAGGTATGTAGGCGGTGCTACAGAGTTCTTGAAGT
GGTGGCCTAACTACGGCTACACTAGAAGAACAGTATTTGGTATCTGCGCTCTGCTGAAGCCAGTTACCTT
CGGAAAAAGAGTTGGTAGCTCTTGATCCGGCAAACAAACCACCGCTGGTAGCGGTGGTTTTTTTGTTTGC
AAGCAGCAGATTACGCGCAGAAAAAAAGGATCTCAAGAAGATCCTTTGATCTTTTCTACGGGGTCTGACG
CTCAGTGGAACGAAAACTCACGTTAAGGGATTTTGGTCATGAGATTATCAAAAAGGATCTTCACCTAGAT
CCTTTTAAATTAAAAATGAAGTTTTAAATCAATCTAAAGTATATATGAGTAAACTTGGTCTGACAGTTGA
CCCAAGTCAACCGGTTGTGGGCGGACAAAATAGTTGGGAACTGGGAGGGGTGGAAATGGAGTTTTTAAGG
ATTATTTAGGGAAGAGTGACAAAATAGATGGGAACTGGGTGTAGCGTCGTAAGCTAATACGAAAATTAAA
AATGACAAAATAGTTTGGAACTAGATTTCACTTATCTGGTTCCAATTAGATGGGTATACCCTAGGGGTTA
TGATAGTTATTGCTCAGCGGTGGCAGCAGCCAACTCAGCTTCCTTTCGGGCTTTGTTAGCAGCCGGATCT
TCTAGGCTCAAGCAGTGATCAGATCCAGACATGATAAGATACATTGATGAGTTTGGACAAACCACAACTA
GAATGCAGTGAAAAAAATGCTTTATTTGTGAAATTTGTGATGCTATTGCTTTATTTGTAACCATTATAAG
CTGCAATAAACAAGTTAACAACAACAATTGCATTCATTTTATGTTTCAGGTTCAGGGGGAGGTGTGGGAG
GTTTTTTAAAGCAAGTAAAACCTCTACAAATGTGGTATGGCTGATTATGATCCTCTAGTACTTCTCGACA
AGCTTGTCGAGACTGCAGGCTCTAGATTCGAAAGTCCGATTCGATCCTACTCGAGTGCGGCCGCTTATGA
GGTGATGTTCACGGGAGTGAACTTTGGAGGCATGATCACACGGGTGAACTTGTTACGCAGCTTCTGCTGC
ACGTAGTCCATGTCGAGGTGCTTGGTCAGGGAGATCTTAGGGATGCAAGAGATGTAGTGACGGTCGTCCA
ATTGCACGTCCAGAGGGTCCTGAGTGTGGCAACCGGGAGACATCTTCAGACGGATAGAGTGGGACTTCTG
GCCGGAAGCGTCGGTGGACTCGTACAACTCGAAGGTGATCTGGGACAAGTAGTCCAGTTCGGGCAGAGCG
TTGCGAGCGATCCTCATGGGGATACCGCTTTCGTAGATGATGTTGAGCAGGGTGTAGATGTGGGACTCTT
TGGTGAAGTAAGCCACACAAGCGGGAGTCTCGCGGTTCTTCATGTCGCCGATGTCGTTCAGGATCTGCTT
AGCCAGAGGCAGAGAAGTCAGCAGGCCGATGTCCAGCTTCTCAGCGTCGGAGATACCGTACTCTTTGGGG
CAGATGAAGTCGAACAGGACCTTAGCCAGCTTGTACAGTTCGCGCAGCTGCATGAAACGGGGCTCGTCGA
ACTGGCTAGAGGACTTGGGGTTACGAGCGGTTGAGGTCTTTCCAGACTCGAGCACCCAGCCGAGAGAACC
CACGGAGTTGGAGGAGTTCTTGCCGGAGTTGTTCATGGAGTGGGAGTCGATGATCTTGAAGTTGTTCTTG
GCCAGGACGTTGATGGGGTAACGATCCACCAGGGAGTGAGAACCGAGTTCGTCAGCGATAGCCTCGTTAG
GCAGGCCGGGGTCGAAGATGTTCTCCAAGAACTGACGGTTGTGCAGAGCGTCGTACTTCATGGTGTCGTA
CAGCTCGGAGATCTTAGCAGGAGCGACGGACTCGGCGTTGTTGAACTCTTTGAAAAGCTTGTCCCAACGC
TCTTTGAACAGGCTGGGGTCCTCAGAGGTGCACCAACGGGTCTGCATGGAGTTCACGTCTTTCTTGGCGA
AGTTGTTATCCATGATTTTCTTGTGGTAGTTCATCAGCTCGACCACACGCTTGATGACCAGGTAAGGCTC
GGGCATCTTGGAGGGCCAAGCGAATTGAGGAGGAGCCTCTTTGCCCTCGCGCAGCAGGGGCTTCAACTTC
TTCTTGACTTTGTCCATGAGGTCCTTAGCAGCGTTGGAGTCGTCCAGCAGGTCCTTGCGGATAGAGATCT
CGTCGGAACCCAGCTCGTCAGCACCGAACAGAGCACGGGTCCAGTACTGAGCAGTGTGCAGCACACGACG
CTCGGAGGAGCTGAAGATCTTGATATTCTGCAGGATGGACTTGTTCAACAGGTCGAAGTCTTGACGCATC
TGCTCTCCCAGCTCGGTAGCCTGGTACTTAGCGGAGTGAGTAGGCTCGCCACCCCACTTCAGGATGAACT
GCACCTTCTCGACCTCGTTCTCTTTGTTCAGCACTGGCTTCAGCTGGATCTTGGTGCCGGGGAAGTTCAG
CTTCTTCTCGAGAGCGTTAGCCAGCACCTTGATCTTAGCGGGGTTGCCAGCCTTCTCGTCCAGAGCGATA
CGCAGAGCCTGCAGCACGATCTTCAGATCGTTCACGTTACGGATGACGACTTCCTCTTTGTGACCCTTCA
GCAGGGAGATGAAGATGGGGCTAGTGAAGGAGTGCTTGAACTTTTGCTTAGGAGTACGGTCAGCGTGACG
GATGATGATGGCGAGGCCCTTGAACACCCATTTGGCACCTTGGAAGTACAGGTTCTCGCCGGAACCGGAG
CCCTTTTCGAATTGAGGGTGGCTCCAAGCAGAACCACCGGATCCGCCACCGGAACCACCACCCTTCTCGA
ACTGGGGGTGGGACCAGCTAGCACCGTGGTGGTGATGGTGATGATGATGATGATGCTTCATCCGCGCCCG
ATGGTGGGACGGTATGAATAATCCGGAATATTTATAGGTTTTTTTATTACAAAACTGTTACGAAAACAGT
AAAATACTTATTTATTTGCGAGATGGTTATCATTTTAATTATCTCCATGATCTATTAATATTCCGGAGTA
GGTCGCGAATCGATACTAGTATACGGACCTTTAATTCAACCCAACACAATATATTATAGTTAAATAAGAA
TTATTATCAAATCATTTGTATATTAATTAAAATACTATACTGTAAATTACATTTTATTTACAATCACTCG
ACGAAGACTTGATCACCCGGGCGGTCCGAAACCATGATG
Features (pLannotate 1.2.2; 15 found; start..end, strand, type, name):
    806..854     +  polyA_signal   HSV TK poly(A) signal: herpes simplex virus thymidine kinase polyadenylation signal (Cole and Stacy, 1985)
   1109..1142    -  protein_bind   loxP: Cre-mediated recombination occurs in the 8-bp core sequence (GCATACAT). Cre recombinase
   1213..1241    +  promoter       Pc promoter: intI1 (promoter lies within the coding sequence); class 1 integron promoter
   1430..1963    +  CDS            GmR: gentamycin acetyltransferase; aacC1; confers resistance to gentamycin
   2030..2253    +  mobile_element Tn7R: mini-Tn7 element (right end of the Tn7 transposon) Tn7
   2388..2976    -  rep_origin     ori: high-copy-number ColE1/pMB1/pBR322/pUC origin of replication
   3166..3331    +  mobile_element Tn7L: mini-Tn7 element (left end of the Tn7 transposon) Tn7
   3374..3423    -  CDS            SET1 (fragment): solubility-enhancement tag derived from T7 phage gene 10B
   3452..3586    -  polyA_signal   SV40 poly(A) signal: SV40 polyadenylation signal
   3609..3692    -  CDS            large T antigen (fragment): large T antigen from SV40 (simian virus 40)
   3778..5493    -  CDS            VIP1 (fragment): VIP1_YEAST - Experimental evidence at protein level: Swiss-Prot protein existence level 1. Bifunctional inositol kinase that acts in concert with the IP6K kinases to synthesize the diphosphate group-containing inositol pyrophosphates diphosphoinositol pentakisphosphate, PP-InsP5, and bis- diphosphoinositol tetrakisphosphate, (PP)2-InsP4 (PubMed:17412958). Phosphorylates inositol hexakisphosphate (InsP6) at positions 1 or 3 to produce PP-InsP5 which is in turn phosphorylated by IP6Ks to produce (PP)2-InsP4. Alternatively, phosphorylates at position 1 or 3 PP-InsP5, produced by IP6Ks from InsP6,
   5639..5656    -  CDS            capTEV™ (fragment): composite tag for in vivo biotinylation, TEV protease cleavage, and 6xHis tagging
   5700..5791    -  promoter       polyhedrin promoter: polh from Autographa californica; promoter for the baculovirus polyhedrin gene
   5836..5945    +  promoter       p10 promoter: baculovirus promoter for expression in insect cells
   5987..714     +  CDS            EYFP (across the origin): EYFP is a basic (constitutively fluorescent) green/yellow fluorescent protein published in 1996, derived from Aequorea victoria. It is reported to be a very rapidly-maturing weak dimer with high acid sensitivity.
