[The description below was written by a language model from this plasmid's Addgene catalogue record and pLannotate feature annotations shown in this document.]
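Description:
pBB3-ScVip1-536-1107-K817S-D819A-S821A is a baculovirus transfer plasmid for producing a fragment of the budding yeast inositol pyrophosphate enzyme Vip1 (the PPIP5K orthologue, YLR410W) in insect cells. The roughly 6 kb pBB3 backbone replicates in E. coli from a high-copy ColE1/pUC-type origin and is selected with gentamicin, through an aacC1 acetyltransferase gene driven by the class 1 integron Pc promoter. Tn7L and Tn7R ends lie on either side of the origin, so the resistance marker and both expression cassettes fall on the arc of the plasmid that excludes it. This layout is typical of vectors whose mini-Tn7 element is transposed into a bacmid to generate recombinant baculovirus. A loxP site is also annotated, which in related dual-promoter transfer vectors allows Cre-mediated fusion with other plasmids, although the record does not describe such a use here.

The payload is a 1716 bp insert encoding Vip1 residues 536–1107 with the substitutions K817S, D819A and S821A. It was introduced by Gibson assembly downstream of the polyhedrin promoter and is terminated by an SV40 polyadenylation signal. The backbone supplies an N-terminal His10 tag, a Twin-Strep tag and a TEV protease site, allowing affinity purification followed by tag removal; the annotation software picked up only a short tag fragment in this region. Short hits to SET1 and SV40 large T antigen near the polyadenylation signal appear to be incidental annotation matches. In the divergent orientation, the p10 promoter drives an EYFP gene ending in an HSV TK polyadenylation signal. This cassette presumably serves as a fluorescent marker of infection. The associated publication concerns control of PPIP5K phosphatase activity in phosphate homeostasis, but the record does not state the functional effect of the three mutations.
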