Addgene plasmid #238326: pBB3-ScVip1-536-1107-K817S-D819A-S821A
Purpose: ScVip1-536-1107-K817S-D819A-S821A protein expression in insect cells
Depositing lab: Michael Hothorn. Depositing organization: University of Geneva. Publication: A small signaling domain controls PPIP5K phosphatase activity in phosphate homeostasis. Raia P, Lee K, Bartsch SM, Rico-Resendiz F, Portugal-Calisto D, Vadas O, Panse VG, Fiedler D, Hothorn M. Nat Commun. 2025 Feb 19;16(1):1753. doi: 10.1038/s41467-025-56937-0. PubMed 39966396.
Backbone
  Vector backbone: pBB3
  Vector type: Insect Expression
Growth in bacteria
  Bacterial resistance: Gentamicin, 10 μg/mL
  Growth temperature: 37°C
  Growth strain: DH5alpha
  Copy number: High Copy
Gene/Insert
  Gene/Insert name: VIP1 (alt name: PPIP5K)
  Species: S. cerevisiae (budding yeast)
  Insert size (bp): 1716
  Mutation: ScVip1-536-1107-K817S-D819A-S821A
  Entrez Gene: VIP1 (a.k.a. YLR410W)
  Tag / fusion protein: His10-Tag, Twin-Strep-tag, TEV (N terminal on backbone)
  Cloning method: Gibson Cloning
Terms and licenses: Academic/Nonprofit Terms; Industry Terms: Not Available to Industry
How to cite: pBB3-ScVip1-536-1107-K817S-D819A-S821A was a gift from Michael Hothorn (Addgene plasmid # 238326 ; http://n2t.net/addgene:238326 ; RRID:Addgene_238326)
